Addgene plasmid #54583: mAzurite-C1
Purpose: (Empty Backbone) Localization: C1 Cloning Vector, Excitation: 384, Emission: 450
Depositing lab: Patrick Daugherty & Michael Davidson. Depositing organization: Florida State University, Tallahassee. Publication: Blue fluorescent proteins with enhanced brightness and photostability from a structurally targeted library. Mena MA, Treynor TP, Mayo SL, Daugherty PS. Nat Biotechnol. 2006 Dec . 24(12):1569-71. 10.1038/nbt1264 PubMed 17115054.
Backbone
  Vector backbone: mAzurite-C1
  Backbone size (bp): 4750
  Vector type: Mammalian Expression
  Selectable markers: Neomycin (select with G418)
  Tag / fusion protein: mAzurite (N terminal on backbone)
Growth in bacteria
  Bacterial resistance: Kanamycin, 50 μg/mL
  Growth temperature: 37°C
  Growth strain: DH5alpha
  Copy number: High Copy
Gene/Insert
  Gene/Insert name: None
  Tag / fusion protein: mAzurite (N terminal on backbone)
Resource information
  A portion of this plasmid was derived from a plasmid made by: P.S. Daugherty, PMID 17115054
Terms and licenses: Academic/Nonprofit Terms; Industry Terms
Depositor comments: EBFP-T65S-V151I-V225R-A206K. Excitation = 384; Emission = 450
How to cite: mAzurite-C1 was a gift from Patrick Daugherty & Michael Davidson (Addgene plasmid # 54583 ; http://n2t.net/addgene:54583 ; RRID:Addgene_54583)
