[The description below was written by a language model from this plasmid's Addgene catalogue record.]
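Description:
mAzurite-C1 is an empty mammalian expression backbone of about 4.75 kb, designed for building fusions to the blue fluorescent protein mAzurite. It carries no insert. The "C1" designation indicates a cloning vector in which the fluorescent protein sits upstream of the cloning site, so that a gene of interest ligated in frame is expressed with mAzurite at its N terminus. The plasmid is maintained at high copy number in standard E. coli cloning strains under kanamycin selection. In mammalian cells, a neomycin resistance marker allows transfected or stably expressing cells to be selected with G418. The record includes no feature table and does not state the promoter driving the fluorescent protein, the origin of replication or the polyadenylation signals, so those elements cannot be confirmed here.

According to the depositor comments, the mAzurite coding sequence is EBFP carrying the substitutions T65S, V151I, V225R and A206K. The associated publication describes blue fluorescent proteins with improved brightness and photostability, obtained from a structurally targeted library. A206K is generally known as a change that reduces the weak dimerisation tendency of GFP-family proteins, which fits the "m" (monomeric) prefix. The recorded excitation maximum is 384 nm and the emission maximum is 450 nm.

Typical uses supported by the record are constructing N-terminally mAzurite-tagged fusion proteins to image protein localization in mammalian cells. The unmodified vector can also serve to express the blue fluorescent protein alone, for example as a control or transfection marker.
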