>Addgene plasmid #54583 | mAzurite-C1 | addgene partial sequence | sequence record 93324 | CMV-F 5'-CGCAAATGGGCGGTAGGCGTG-3'
GTGAACCGTCAGATCCGCTAGCGCTACCGGTCGCCACCATGGTGAGCAAGGGCGAGGAGCTGTTCACCGG
GGTGGTGCCCATCCTGGTCGAGCTGGACGGCGACGTAAACGGCCACAAGTTCAGCGTGTCCGGCGAGGGC
GAGGGCGATGCCACCTACGGCAAGCTGACCCTGAAGTTCATCTGCACCACCGGCAAGCTGCCCGTGCCCT
GGCCCACCCTCGTGACCACCCTGAGCCACGGCGTGCAGTGCTTCAGCCGCTACCCCGACCACATGAAGCA
GCACGACTTCTTCAAGTCCGCCATGCCCGAAGGCTACGTCCAGGAGCGCACCATCTTCTTCAAGGACGAC
GGCAACTACAAGACCCGCGCCGAGGTGAAGTTCGAGGGCGACACCCTGGTGAACCGCATCGAGCTGAAGG
GCATCGACTTCAAGGAGGACGGCAACATCCTGGGGCACAAGCTGGAGTACAACTTCAACAGCCACAACAT
CTATATCATGGCCGACAAGCAGAAGAACGGCATCAAGGTGAACTTCAAGATCCGCCACAACATCGAGGAC
GGCAGCGTGCAGCTCGCCGACCACTACCAGCAGAACACCCCCATCGGCGACGGCCCCGTGCTGCTGCCCG
ACAACCACTACCTGAGCACCCAGTCCAAGCTGAGCAAAGACCCCAACGAGAAGCGCGATCACATGGTCCT
GCTGGAGTTCCGCACCGCCGCCGGGATCACTCACGGCATGGACGAGCTGTACAAGTCCGGACTCAGATCT
CGAGCTCAAGCTTCGAATTCTGCAGTCGACGGTACCGCGGGCCCGGGATCCACCGGATCTAGATAACTGA
TCATAATCAGCCATACCACATTTGTAGAGGTTT
